>Addgene plasmid #193438 | pNC-Green-LUC | addgene full sequence | sequence record 379666 | Addgene NGS Result
TTTTTATCCCCGGAAGCCTGTGGATAGAGGGTAGTTATCCACGTGAAACCGCTAATGCCCCGCAAAGCCT
TGATTCACGGGGCTTTCCGGCCCGCTCCAAAAACTATCCACGTGAAATCGCTAATCAGGGTACGTGAAAT
CGCTAATCGGAGTACGTGAAATCGCTAATAAGGTCACGTGAAATCGCTAATCAAAAAGGCACGTGAGAAC
GCTAATAGCCCTTTCAGATCAACAGCTTGCAAACACCCCTCGCTCCGGCAAGTAGTTACAGCAAGTAGTA
TGTTCAATTAGCTTTTCAATTATGAATATATATATCAATTATTGGTCGCCCTTGGCTTGTGGACAATGCG
CTACGCGCACCGGCTCCGCCCGTGGACAACCGCAAGCGGTTGCCCACCGTCGAGCGCCTTTGCCCACAAC
CCGGCGGCCGGCCGCAACAGATCGTTTTATAAATTTTTTTTTTTGAAAAAGAAAAAGCCCGAAAGGCGGC
AACCTCTCGGGCTTCTGGATTTCCGATCCCCGGAATTAGATCTTGGCAGGATATATTGTGGTGTAACGTT
ATCGTACCCCTACTCCAAAAATGTCAAAGATACAGTCTCAGAAGACCAAAGGGCTATTGAGACTTTTCAA
CAAAGGGTAATTTCGGGAAACCTCCTCGGATTCCATTGCCCAGCTATCTGTCACTTCATCGAAAGGACAG
TAGAAAAGGAAGGTGGCTCCTACAAATGCCATCATTGCGATAAAGGAAAGGCTATCATTCAAGATGCCTC
TGCCGACAGTGGTCCCAAAGATGGACCCCCACCCACGAGGAGCATCGTGGAAAAAGAAGACGTTCCAACC
ACGTCTTCAAAGCAAGTGGATTGATGTGACATCTCCACTGACGTAAGGGATGACGCACAATCCCACTATC
CTTCGCAAGACCCTTCCTCTATATAAGGAAGTTCATTTCATTTGGAGAGGACAGCCCAAGCTCTAGCCAC
CATGACTTCGAAAGTTTATGATCCAGAACAAAGGAAACGGATGATAACTGGTCCGCAGTGGTGGGCCAGA
TGTAAACAAATGAATGTTCTTGATTCATTTATTAATTATTATGATTCAGAAAAACATGCAGAAAATGCTG
TTATTTTTTTACATGGTAACGCGGCCTCTTCTTATTTATGGCGACATGTTGTGCCACATATTGAGCCAGT
AGCGCGGTGTATTATACCAGACCTTATTGGTATGGGCAAATCAGGCAAATCTGGTAATGGTTCTTATAGG
TTACTTGATCATTACAAATATCTTACTGCATGGTTTGAACTTCTTAATTTACCAAAGAAGATCATTTTTG
TCGGCCATGATTGGGGTGCTTGTTTGGCATTTCATTATAGCTATGAGCATCAAGATAAGATCAAAGCAAT
AGTTCACGCTGAAAGTGTAGTAGATGTGATTGAATCATGGGATGAATGGCCTGATATTGAAGAAGATATT
GCGTTGATCAAATCTGAAGAAGGAGAAAAAATGGTTTTGGAGAATAACTTCTTCGTGGAAACCATGTTGC
CATCAAAAATCATGAGAAAGTTAGAACCAGAAGAATTTGCAGCATATCTTGAACCATTCAAAGAGAAAGG
TGAAGTTCGTCGTCCAACATTATCATGGCCTCGTGAAATCCCGTTAGTAAAAGGTGGTAAACCTGACGTT
GTACAAATTGTTAGGAATTATAATGCTTATCTACGTGCAAGTGATGATTTACCAAAAATGTTTATTGAAT
CGGACCCAGGATTCTTTTCCAATGCTATTGTTGAAGGTGCCAAGAAGTTTCCTAATACTGAATTTGTCAA
AGTAAAAGGTCTTCATTTTTCGCAAGAAGATGCACCTGATGAAATGGGAAAATATATCAAATCGTTCGTT
GAGCGAGTTCTCAAAAATGAACAATAATTCTAGGGTACGCTGAAATCACCAGTCTCTCTCTACAAATCTA
TCTCTCTCTATTTTCTCCATAAATAATGTGTGAGTAGTTTCCCGATAAGGGAAATTAGGGTTCTTATAGG
GTTTCGCTCATGTGTTGAGCATATAAGAAACCCTTAGTATGTATTTGTATTTGTAAAATACTTCTATCAA
TAAAATTTCTAATTCCTAAAACCAAAATCCAGTACTAAAATCCAGATCGATAACATTAACGCTTACAATT
TCCATTCGCCATTCAGGCTGCGCAACTGTTGGGAAGGGCGATCGGTGCGGGCCTCTTCGCTATTACGCCA
GCTGGCGAAAGGGGGATGTGCTGCAAGGCGATTAAGTTGGGTAACGCCAGGGTTTTCCCAGTCACGACGT
TGTAAAACGACGGCCAGTGAGCGCGCGTAATACGACTCACTATAGGGCGAATTGGGTACCAGTGGTCTCT
GTCCAGTCCTGGCCTCGTCGGCCATTCTCGACTAAGTTGGCAGCATCACCCGACGCACTTTGCGCCGAAT
AAATACCTGTGACGGAAGATCACTTCGCAGAATAAATAAATCCTGGTGTCCCTGTTGATACCGGGAAGCC
CTGGGCCAACTTTTGGCGAAAATGAGACGTTGATCGGCACGTAAGAGGTTCCAACTTTCACCATAATGAA
ATAAGATCACTACCGGGCGTATTTTTTGAGTTATCGAGATTTTCAGGAGCTAAGGAAGCTAAACTTTTGC
TGACGAGAACAGGGACTGGTGAAATGCAGTTTAAGGTTTACACCTATAAAAGAGAGAGCCGTTATCGTCT
GTTTGTGGATGTACAGAGTGATATTATTGACACGCCTGGGCGACGGATGGTGATCCCCCTGGCCAGTGCA
CGTCTGCTGTCAGATAAAGTCTCCCGTGAACTTTACCCGGTGGTGCATATCGGGGATGAAAGCTGGCGCA
TGATGACCACCGATATGGCCAGTGTGCCGGTATCCGTTATCGGGGAAGAAGTGGCTGATCTCAGCCACCG
CGAAAATGACATCAAAAACGCCATTAACCTGATGTTCTGGGGAATATAAATGTCAGGCTCCCTTATACAC
AGGGCCAGTCTGGCCACTTGTGGTCTGCTGAGACCGCGGCCGCCACCGCGGTGGAGATCGAATTCCATGG
AAGACGCCAAAAACATAAAGAAAGGCCCGGCGCCATTCTATCCGCTGGAAGATGGAACCGCTGGAGAGCA
ACTGCATAAGGCTATGAAGAGATACGCCCTGGTTCCTGGAACAATTGCTTTTACAGATGCACATATCGAG
GTGGACATCACTTACGCTGAGTACTTCGAAATGTCCGTTCGGTTGGCAGAAGCTATGAAACGATATGGGC
TGAATACAAATCACAGAATCGTCGTATGCAGTGAAAACTCTCTTCAATTCTTTATGCCGGTGTTGGGCGC
GTTATTTATCGGAGTTGCAGTTGCGCCCGCGAACGACATTTATAATGAACGTGAATTGCTCAACAGTATG
GGCATTTCGCAGCCTACCGTGGTGTTCGTTTCCAAAAAGGGGTTGCAAAAAATTTTGAACGTGCAAAAAA
AGCTCCCAATCATCCAAAAAATTATTATCATGGATTCTAAAACGGATTACCAGGGATTTCAGTCGATGTA
CACGTTCGTCACATCTCATCTACCTCCCGGTTTTAATGAATACGATTTTGTGCCAGAGTCCTTCGATAGG
GACAAGACAATTGCACTGATCATGAACTCCTCTGGATCTACTGGTCTGCCTAAAGGTGTCGCTCTGCCTC
ATAGAACTGCCTGCGTGAGATTCTCGCATGCCAGAGATCCTATTTTTGGCAATCAAATCATTCCGGATAC
TGCGATTTTAAGTGTTGTTCCATTCCATCACGGTTTTGGAATGTTTACTACACTCGGATATTTGATATGT
GGATTTCGAGTCGTCTTAATGTATAGATTTGAAGAAGAGCTGTTTCTGAGGAGCCTTCAGGATTACAAGA
TTCAAAGTGCGCTGCTGGTGCCAACCCTATTCTCCTTCTTCGCCAAAAGCACTCTGATTGACAAATACGA
TTTATCTAATTTACACGAAATTGCTTCTGGTGGCGCTCCCCTCTCTAAGGAAGTCGGGGAAGCGGTTGCC
AAGAGGTTCCATCTGCCAGGTATCAGGCAAGGATATGGGCTCACTGAGACTACATCAGCTATTCTGATTA
CACCCGAGGGGGATGATAAACCGGGCGCGGTCGGTAAAGTTGTTCCATTTTTTGAAGCGAAGGTTGTGGA
TCTGGATACCGGGAAAACGCTGGGCGTTAATCAAAGAGGCGAACTGTGTGTGAGAGGTCCTATGATTATG
TCCGGTTATGTAAACAATCCGGAAGCGACCAACGCCTTGATTGACAAGGATGGATGGCTACATTCTGGAG
ACATAGCTTACTGGGACGAAGACGAACACTTCTTCATCGTTGACCGCCTGAAGTCTCTGATTAAGTACAA
AGGCTATCAGGTGGCTCCCGCTGAATTGGAATCCATCTTGCTCCAACACCCCAACATCTTCGACGCAGGT
GTCGCAGGTCTTCCCGACGATGACGCCGGTGAACTTCCCGCCGCCGTTGTTGTTTTGGAGCACGGAAAGA
CGATGACGGAAAAAGAGATCGTGGATTACGTCGCCAGTCAAGTAACAACCGCGAAAAAGTTGCGCGGAGG
AGTTGTGTTTGTGGACGAAGTACCGAAAGGTCTTACCGGAAAACTCGACGCAAGAAAAATCAGAGAGATC
CTCATAAAGGCCAAGAAGGGCGGAAAGATCGCCGTGTAATTCTAGAGAATTCGGTACGCTGAAATCACCA
GTCTCTCTCTACAAATCTATCTCTCTCTATTTTCTCCATAAATAATGTGTGAGTAGTTTCCCGATAAGGG
AAATTAGGGTTCTTATAGGGTTTCGCTCATGTGTTGAGCATATAAGAAACCCTTAGTATGTATTTGTATT
TGTAAAATACTTCTATCAATAAAATTTCTAATTCCTAAAACCAAAATCCAGTACTAAAATCCAGATCCAC
TAGCCTTGACAGGATATATTGGCGGGTAAACTAAGTCGCTGTATGTGTTTGTTTGAGATCTCATGTGAGC
AAAAGGCCAGCAAAAGGCCAGGAACCGTAAAAAGGCCGCGTTGCTGGCGTTTTTCCATAGGCTCCGCCCC
CCTGACGAGCATCACAAAAATCGACGCTCAAGTCAGAGGTGGCGAAACCCGACAGGACTATAAAGATACC
AGGCGTTTCCCCCTGGAAGCTCCCTCGTGCGCTCTCCTGTTCCGACCCTGCCGCTTACCGGATACCTGTC
CGCCTTTCTCCCTTCGGGAAGCGTGGCGCTTTCTCATAGCTCACGCTGTAGGTATCTCAGTTCGGTGTAG
GTCGTTCGCTCCAAGCTGGGCTGTGTGCACGAACCCCCCGTTCAGCCCGACCGCTGCGCCTTATCCGGTA
ACTATCGTCTTGAGTCCAACCCGGTAAGACACGACTTATCGCCACTGGCAGCAGCCACTGGTAACAGGAT
TAGCAGAGCGAGGTATGTAGGCGGTGCTACAGAGTTCTTGAAGTGGTGGCCTAACTACGGCTACACTAGA
AGAACAGTATTTGGTATCTGCGCTCTGCTGAAGCCAGTTACCTTCGGAAGAAGAGTTGGTAGCTCTTGAT
CCGGCAAACAAACCACCGCTGGTAGCGGTGGTTTTTTTGTTTGCAAGCAGCAGATTACGCGCAGAAAAAA
AGGATCTCAAGAAGATCCTTTGATCTTTTCTACGGGGTCTGACGCTCAGTGGAACGAAAACTCACGTTAA
GGGATTTTGGTCATGAGATTATCAAAAAGGATCTTCACCTAGATCCTTTTAAATTAAAAATGAAGTTTTA
AATCAATCTAAAGTATATATGTGTAACATTGGTCTAGTGATTAGAAAAACTCATCGAGCATCAAATGAAA
CTGCAATTTATTCATATCAGGATTATCAATACCATATTTTTGAAAAAGCCGTTTCTGTAATGAAGGAGAA
AACTCACCGAGGCAGTTCCATAGGATGGCAAGATCCTGGTATCGGTCTGCGATTCCGACTCGTCCAACAT
CAATACAACCTATTAATTTCCCCTCGTCAAAAATAAGGTTATCAAGTGAGAAATCACCATGAGTGACGAC
TGAATCCGGTGAGAATGGCAAAAGTTTATGCATTTCTTTCCAGACTTGTTCAACAGGCCAGCCATTACGC
TCGTCATCAAAATCACTCGCATCAACCAAACCGTTATTCATTCGTGATTGCGCCTGAGCGAGACGAAATA
CGCGATCGCTGTTAAAAGGACAATTACAAACAGGAATCGAATGCAACCGGCGCAGGAACACTGCCAGCGC
ATCAACAATATTTTCACCTGAATCAGGATATTCTTCTAATACCTGGAATGCTGTTTTCCCTGGGATCGCA
GTGGTGAGTAACCATGCATCATCAGGAGTACGGATAAAATGCTTGATGGTCGGAAGAGGCATAAATTCCG
TCAGCCAGTTTAGTCTGACCATCTCATCTGTAACATCATTGGCAACGCTACCTTTGCCATGTTTCAGAAA
CAACTCTGGCGCATCGGGCTTCCCATACAATCGGTAGATTGTCGCACCTGATTGCCCGACATTATCGCGA
GCCCATTTATACCCATATAAATCAGCATCCATGTTGGAATTTAATCGCGGCCTTGAGCAAGACGTTTCCC
GTTGAATATGGCTCATAACACCCCTTGTATTACTGTTTATGTAAGCAGACAGTTTTATTGTTCATGATGA
TATATTTTTATCTTGTGCAATGTAACATCAGAGATTTTGAGACACAACGTGGCTTTGTTGAATAAATCGA
ACTTTTGCTGAGTTGAAGGATCAGATCACGCATCTTCCCGACAACGCAGACCGTTCCGTGGCAAAGCAAA
AGTTCAAAATCACCAACTGGTCCACCTACAACAAAGCTCTCATCAACCGTGGCTCCCTCACTTTCTGGCT
GGATGATGGGGCGATTCAGGCGATCCCCATCCAACAGCCCGCCGTCGAGCGGGCT
Features (pLannotate 1.2.2; 17 found; start..end, strand, type, name):
    534..556     +  misc_feature   LB T-DNA repeat: left border repeat from nopaline C58 T-DNA (truncated)
    618..963     +  promoter       CaMV 35S promoter: strong constitutive promoter from cauliflower mosaic virus
    915..961     +  promoter       minimal CaMV 35S promoter: minimal 35S promoter from cauliflower mosaic virus
    982..1917    +  CDS            Rluc: luciferase from the anthozoan coelenterate Renilla reniformis (sea pansy)
   1972..2148    +  polyA_signal   CaMV poly(A) signal: cauliflower mosaic virus polyadenylation signal
   2175..2330    -  CDS            lacZα (fragment): LacZα fragment of β-galactosidase; lacZ fragment
   2338..2356    +  promoter       T7 promoter: promoter for bacteriophage T7 RNA polymerase
   2551..2653    +  promoter       cat promoter: promoter of the E. coli cat gene encoding chloramphenicol acetyltransferase
   2684..2986    +  CDS            ccdB: CCDB_ECOLI - Also known as G, letB, letD. Experimental evidence at protein level: Swiss-Prot protein existence level 1. Toxic component of a type II toxin-antitoxin (TA) system, functioning in plasmid maintainence. Responsible for the post- segregational killing (PSK) of plasmid-free cells, also referred to as a plasmid addiction system. Half-life of over 2 hours. Cell killing by CcdB is accompanied by filamentation, defects in chromosome and plasmid segregation, defects in cell division, formation of anucleate cells, decreased DNA synthesis and plasmid loss. Interferes with the activity of DN
   3046..3066    -  misc_feature   MCS (fragment): pBluescript multiple cloning site
   3077..4729    +  CDS            luciferase: firefly luciferase; luc+; enhanced luc+ version of the luciferase gene
   4791..4967    +  polyA_signal   CaMV poly(A) signal: cauliflower mosaic virus polyadenylation signal
   4977..5001    +  misc_feature   RB T-DNA repeat: right border repeat from nopaline C58 T-DNA
   5092..5680    -  rep_origin     ori: high-copy-number ColE1/pMB1/pBR322/pUC origin of replication
   5851..6666    -  CDS            KanR: aminoglycoside phosphotransferase; aph(3')-Ia; confers resistance to kanamycin in bacteria or G418 (Geneticin®) in eukaryotes
   6851..6952    +  CDS            TRA2_ECOLX (fragment): Protein predicted: Swiss-Prot protein existence level 4. Required for transposition of transposon Tn903. From Escherichia coli.
   6957..407     +  rep_origin     pSa ori (across the origin): origin of replication from bacterial plasmid pSa
