[The description below was written by a language model from this plasmid's Addgene catalogue record and pLannotate feature annotations shown in this document.]
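Description:
pNC-Green-LUC is an empty plant binary vector built on the pGreen backbone and designed for measuring promoter activity in plants using the Nimble Cloning (NC) system. It is about 7 kb. In E. coli it replicates at high copy from a ColE1/pUC-type origin, and selection is by kanamycin through an aph(3')-Ia resistance gene. It also carries the pSa origin typical of pGreen vectors, which supports replication in Agrobacterium; pGreen plasmids generally depend on replication functions supplied in trans by a helper plasmid. Because the cloning site contains a ccdB toxin gene, the unmodified vector must be propagated in a ccdB-tolerant strain.

Between the left and right T-DNA border repeats sit two luciferase units. The first is a complete internal reference cassette: the constitutive CaMV 35S promoter drives Renilla luciferase, followed by a CaMV polyadenylation signal. The second is a promoterless reporter, the enhanced firefly luciferase luc+ with its own CaMV poly(A) signal. Directly upstream of it lies the "NC frame" noted by the depositor, annotated here as a cat promoter driving ccdB, flanked by remnants of lacZα, a T7 promoter and a pBluescript polylinker. A candidate promoter fragment cloned into this position replaces ccdB, so ordinary E. coli strains that retain the parental plasmid are killed, which counter-selects non-recombinants. The inserted sequence then controls firefly luciferase expression.

After Agrobacterium-mediated delivery into plant cells, firefly activity can be normalised to the co-delivered Renilla signal in a dual-luciferase assay. No plant selectable marker is annotated within the T-DNA, so the design seems best suited to transient assays, although the record does not say this.
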