Addgene plasmid #193438: pNC-Green-LUC
Purpose: (Empty Backbone) Nimble cloning-compatible vector for the analysis of promoter activity in plants
Depositing lab: Pu Yan. Depositing organization: Chinese Academy of Tropical Agricultural Sciences. Publication: A Nimble Cloning-compatible vector system for high-throughput gene functional analysis in plants. Yan P, Tuo D, Shen W, Deng H, Zhou P, Gao X. Plant Commun. 2023 Mar 13;4(2):100471. doi: 10.1016/j.xplc.2022.100471. Epub 2022 Nov 9. PubMed 36352791.
Backbone
  Vector backbone: pGreen
  Vector type: Plant Expression
Growth in bacteria
  Bacterial resistance: Kanamycin, 50 μg/mL
  Growth temperature: 37°C
  Growth strain: ccdB Survival
  Copy number: High Copy
Gene/Insert
  Gene/Insert name: None
Terms and licenses: Academic/Nonprofit Terms; Industry Terms: Not Available to Industry
Depositor comments: NC frame
How to cite: pNC-Green-LUC was a gift from Pu Yan (Addgene plasmid # 193438 ; http://n2t.net/addgene:193438 ; RRID:Addgene_193438)
